Addgene plasmid #13690: cmv 16 E7 del EDE
Depositing lab: Karl Munger. Depositing organization: Harvard Medical School.
Backbone
  Vector backbone: pCMV bam neo
  Backbone size w/o insert (bp): 6550
  Vector type: Mammalian Expression
  Selectable markers: Neomycin (select with G418)
Growth in bacteria
  Bacterial resistance: Ampicillin, 100 μg/mL
  Growth temperature: 37°C
  Growth strain: DH5alpha
  Copy number: High Copy
Gene/Insert
  Gene/Insert name: HPV 16 E7 del EDE (alt name: HPV 16 E7)
  Species: H. sapiens (human)
  Insert size (bp): 300
  Mutation: del aa 35-37
  GenBank ID: AY089955
  Entrez Gene: E7 (a.k.a. HpV16gp2)
  Cloning method: Restriction Enzyme; 5′ cloning site BamH1 (not destroyed); 3′ cloning site BamH1 (not destroyed)
  Sequencing primers: 5′ B glob intron-F; 3′ B glob-pA-R
Terms and licenses: Academic/Nonprofit Terms; Industry Terms: Not Available to Industry
How to cite: cmv 16 E7 del EDE was a gift from Karl Munger (Addgene plasmid # 13690 ; http://n2t.net/addgene:13690 ; RRID:Addgene_13690)
