[The description below was written by a language model from this plasmid's Addgene catalogue record.]
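Description:
cmv 16 E7 del EDE is a mammalian expression plasmid built on the pCMV bam neo backbone (about 6.55 kb without insert) that carries a deletion mutant of the human papillomavirus type 16 E7 oncoprotein. It is maintained in E. coli as a high-copy plasmid under ampicillin selection. A neomycin resistance marker allows G418 selection of stably transfected mammalian cells. As the backbone name indicates, expression is presumably driven by a CMV promoter. The listed sequencing primers, which anneal in a beta-globin intron and a beta-globin polyadenylation region, suggest that the insert sits between those processing elements. No feature table is provided to confirm the exact arrangement.

The insert is roughly 300 bp and was cloned into a single BamHI site that is retained on both sides, so the fragment can be excised with that enzyme; its orientation was not fixed by the cloning strategy itself. The encoded E7 lacks amino acids 35–37, the "EDE" residues referred to in the name. The record lists the species as human, although the gene is of viral (HPV 16) origin. No epitope tag or reporter is recorded.

The record does not state the intended experiments. A defined small deletion of this kind is typically used alongside wild-type E7 and other mutants in structure–function studies, expressed transiently or in G418-selected stable lines, to test which regions of E7 are needed for its interactions with host proteins and its effects on cell growth and transformation.
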