>Addgene plasmid #13690 | cmv 16 E7 del EDE | addgene partial sequence | sequence record 95100 | Bglob-intron-F 5'-ctggtcatcatcctgccttt-3'
CTGTTTGAGATGAGGATAAAATACTCTGAGTCCAAACCGGGCCCCTCTGCTAACCATGTTCATGCCTTCT
TCTCTTTCCTACAGCTCCTGGGCAACGTGCTGGTTGTTGTGCTGTCTCATCATTTTGGCAAAGAATTCCT
CGACGGATCCACCATGCATGGAGATACACCTACATTGCATGAATATATGTTAGATTTGCAACCAGAGACA
ACAGATCTCTACTGTTATGAGCAATTAAATGACAGCTCAGAGGAGATAGATGGTCCGGCCGGACAAGCAG
AACCGGACAGAGCCCATTACAATATTGTAACCTTTTGTTGCAAGTGTGACTCTACGCTTCGGTTGTGCGT
ACAAAGCACACACGTAGACATTCGTACTTTGGAAGACCTGTTAATGGGCACACTAGGAATTGTGTGCCCC
ATCTGTTCTCAGAAACCATAAGGATCCGTCGAGGAATTCACTCCTCAGGTGCAGGCTGCCTATCAGAAGG
TGGTGGCTGGTGTGGCCAATGCCCTGGCTCACAAATACCACTGAGATCTTTTTCCCTCTGCCAAAAATTA
TGGGGACATCATGAAGCCCCTTGAGCATCTGACTTCTGGCTAATAAAGGAAATTTATTTTCATTGCAATA
GTGTGTTGGAATTTTTTGTGTCTCTCACTCGGAAGGACATATGGGAGGGCAAATCATTTAAAACATCAGA
ATGAGTATTTGGTTTAGAGTTTGGCAACATATGCCCATATGCTGGCTGCCATGAACAAAGGTTGGCTATA
AAGAGGTCATCAGTATATGAAACAGCCCCCTGCTGTCCATTCCTTATTCCATAGAAAAGCCTTGACTTGA
GGTTAGATTTTTTT
